Addgene plasmid #114426: Ai139 (TIT2L-GFP-ICL-TPT) targeting vector
Purpose: Target a Cre-dependent GFP and a tdTomato-P2A-tTA2 expression cassette into the mouse TIGRE locus
Depositing lab: Hongkui Zeng. Depositing organization: Allen Institute. Publication: A Suite of Transgenic Driver and Reporter Mouse Lines with Enhanced Brain-Cell-Type Targeting and Functionality. Daigle TL, Madisen L, Hage TA, Valley MT, Knoblich U, Larsen RS, Takeno MM, Huang L, Gu H, Larsen R, Mills M, Bosma-Moody A, Siverts LA, Walker M, Graybuck LT, Yao Z, Fong O, Nguyen TN, Garren E, Lenz GH, Chavarha M, Pendergraft J, Harrington J, Hirokawa KE, Harris JA, Nicovich PR, McGraw MJ, Ollerenshaw DR, Smith KA, Baker CA, Ting JT, Sunkin SM, Lecoq J, Lin MZ, Boyden ES, Murphy GJ, da Costa NM, Waters J, Li L, Tasic B, Zeng H. Cell. 2018 Jul 12;174(2):465-480.e22. doi: 10.1016/j.cell.2018.06.035. PubMed 30007418.
Backbone
  Vector backbone: TIGRE2.0 targeting vector
  Backbone size w/o insert (bp): 15127
  Total vector size (bp): 18023
  Vector type: Mouse Targeting, Cre/Lox
  Selectable markers: Hygromycin
Growth in bacteria
  Bacterial resistance: Ampicillin, 100 μg/mL
  Growth temperature: 30°C
  Growth strain: NEB Stable
  Copy number: Low Copy
Gene/Insert
  Gene/Insert name: GFP, tdTomato, tTA2, (alt names: EGFP; tdTomato; tTA2)
  Promoter: TRE2, CAG
  Cloning method: Restriction Enzyme; 5′ cloning site Mlul (not destroyed); 3′ cloning site Mlul (not destroyed)
  Sequencing primers: 5′ CTAATTCCATCAGAAAGCTT; 3′ GCGTTTCTTCCTTTTCCCCAC
Resource information
  A portion of this plasmid was derived from a plasmid made by: Roger Tsien and Clontech
Terms and licenses: Academic/Nonprofit Terms; Industry Terms: Not Available to Industry
How to cite: Ai139 (TIT2L-GFP-ICL-TPT) targeting vector was a gift from Hongkui Zeng (Addgene plasmid # 114426 ; http://n2t.net/addgene:114426 ; RRID:Addgene_114426)
