[The description below was written by a language model from this plasmid's Addgene catalogue record, the feature table of its GenBank file and pLannotate feature annotations shown in this document.]
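Description:
Ai139 (TIT2L-GFP-ICL-TPT) targeting vector is an approximately 18 kb mouse gene-targeting plasmid built on the TIGRE2.0 backbone, designed to place two Cre-dependent expression units into the mouse TIGRE locus. It is propagated in E. coli through a ColE1/pUC-type origin with ampicillin resistance, although the catalogue lists it as low copy. For mammalian selection the record names hygromycin. The annotation shows a φC31 attB site followed by a PGK promoter and only a fragment of the hygromycin resistance gene, which suggests that a complete marker is reconstituted upon integration at a prepared locus, though the record does not spell this out. No homology arms are annotated.

The first unit consists of a TRE2 promoter (seven tetO repeats plus a minimal CMV promoter), a loxP-flanked stop cassette made of synthetic, hGH and PGK polyadenylation signals, and then Kozak-EGFP with a WPRE and bGH poly(A). The second unit uses the CAG promoter (CMV enhancer, chicken β-actin promoter, chimeric intron), a lox2272-flanked stop cassette (synthetic, hGH and HSV TK poly(A) signals), and a tdTomato-P2A-tTA2 open reading frame, again followed by WPRE and bGH poly(A). Because loxP and lox2272 are incompatible, Cre excises each stop independently. CAG then drives tdTomato and the Tet-Off transactivator as separate polypeptides, and tTA2 activates the unblocked TRE to amplify EGFP expression, which should be suppressible by doxycycline. Repeated unannotated regions upstream of and between the two units, which draw only spurious olfactory-receptor matches, are not identified by the record. The design yields a reporter mouse line with strong Cre-dependent dual green and red labelling for brain cell-type studies.
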