LOCUS       Exported 18023 bp ds-DNA circular SYN 12-MAY-2021
DEFINITION  Target a Cre-dependent GFP and a tdTomato-P2A-tTA2 expression
            cassette into the mouse TIGRE locus.
ACCESSION   .
VERSION     .
KEYWORDS    Ai139 (TIT2L-GFP-ICL-TPT) targeting vector
SOURCE      synthetic DNA construct
  ORGANISM  synthetic DNA construct
REFERENCE   1 (bases 1 to 18023)
  AUTHORS   Daigle TL, Madisen L, Hage TA, Valley MT, Knoblich U, Larsen RS,
            Takeno MM, Huang L, Gu H, Larsen R, Mills M, Bosma-Moody A, Siverts
            LA, Walker M, Graybuck LT, Yao Z, Fong O, Nguyen TN, Garren E, Lenz
            GH, Chavarha M, Pendergraft J, Harrington J, Hirokawa KE, Harris JA,
            Nicovich PR, McGraw MJ, Ollerenshaw DR, Smith KA, Baker CA, Ting JT,
            Sunkin SM, Lecoq J, Lin MZ, Boyden ES, Murphy GJ, da Costa NM,
            Waters J, Li L, Tasic B, Zeng H
  TITLE     A Suite of Transgenic Driver and Reporter Mouse Lines with Enhanced
            Brain-Cell-Type Targeting and Functionality.
  JOURNAL   Cell. 2018 Jul 12;174(2):465-480.e22. doi:
            10.1016/j.cell.2018.06.035.
  PUBMED    30007418
REFERENCE   2 (bases 1 to 18023)
  AUTHORS   .
  TITLE     Direct Submission
  JOURNAL   Exported May 12, 2021 from SnapGene Server 1.1.58
            http://www.snapgene.com
FEATURES             Location/Qualifiers
     source          1..18023
                     /organism="synthetic DNA construct"
                     /mol_type="other DNA"
     primer_bind     complement(29..51)
                     /label=pGEX 3'
                     /note="pGEX vectors, reverse primer"
     primer_bind     151..170
                     /label=pRS-marker
                     /note="pRS vectors, use to sequence yeast selectable
                     marker"
     primer_bind     364..386
                     /label=M13/pUC Forward
                     /note="In lacZ gene"
     primer_bind     378..395
                     /label=M13 Forward
                     /note="In lacZ gene. Also called M13-F20 or M13 (-21)
                     Forward"
     primer_bind     379..395
                     /label=M13 fwd
                     /note="common sequencing primer, one of multiple similar
                     variants"
     polyA_signal    2959..3040
                     /label=SV40 poly(A) signal
                     /note="SV40 polyadenylation signal"
     primer_bind     2984..3003
                     /label=SV40pA-R
                     /note="SV40 polyA, reverse primer"
     protein_bind    3054..3324
                     /label=tetracycline response element
                     /bound_moiety="tetracycline repressor TetR"
                     /note="contains seven copies of the tetracycline operator
                     tetO"
     promoter        3357..3395
                     /label=minimal CMV promoter
                     /note="human cytomegalovirus (CMV) immediate early
                     promoter"
     primer_bind     3392..3416
                     /label=LNCX
                     /note="Human CMV promoter, forward primer"
     protein_bind    3529..3562
                     /label=loxP
                     /bound_moiety="Cre recombinase"
                     /note="Cre-mediated recombination occurs in the 8-bp core
                     sequence (GCATACAT)."
     polyA_signal    3640..3688
                     /note="synthetic polyadenylation signal"
     polyA_signal    3697..4173
                     /label=hGH poly(A) signal
                     /note="human growth hormone polyadenylation signal"
     polyA_signal    4185..4646
                     /label=PGK poly(A) signal
                     /note="mouse phosphoglycerate kinase 1 polyadenylation
                     signal"
     protein_bind    4673..4706
                     /label=loxP
                     /bound_moiety="Cre recombinase"
                     /note="Cre-mediated recombination occurs in the 8-bp core
                     sequence (GCATACAT)."
     regulatory      4720..4729
                     /regulatory_class="other"
                     /note="vertebrate consensus sequence for strong initiation
                     of translation (Kozak, 1987)"
     CDS             4726..5445
                     /codon_start=1
                     /product="the original enhanced GFP (Yang et al., 1996)"
                     /label=EGFP
                     /note="mammalian codon-optimized"
                     /translation="MVSKGEELFTGVVPILVELDGDVNGHKFSVSGEGEGDATYGKLTL
                     KFICTTGKLPVPWPTLVTTLTYGVQCFSRYPDHMKQHDFFKSAMPEGYVQERTIFFKDD
                     GNYKTRAEVKFEGDTLVNRIELKGIDFKEDGNILGHKLEYNYNSHNVYIMADKQKNGIK
                     VNFKIRHNIEDGSVQLADHYQQNTPIGDGPVLLPDNHYLSTQSALSKDPNEKRDHMVLL
                     EFVTAAGITLGMDELYK"
     CDS             4726..5442
                     /codon_start=1
                     /product="enhanced GFP"
                     /label=EGFP
                     /translation="MVSKGEELFTGVVPILVELDGDVNGHKFSVSGEGEGDATYGKLTL
                     KFICTTGKLPVPWPTLVTTLTYGVQCFSRYPDHMKQHDFFKSAMPEGYVQERTIFFKDD
                     GNYKTRAEVKFEGDTLVNRIELKGIDFKEDGNILGHKLEYNYNSHNVYIMADKQKNGIK
                     VNFKIRHNIEDGSVQLADHYQQNTPIGDGPVLLPDNHYLSTQSALSKDPNEKRDHMVLL
                     EFVTAAGITLGMDELYK"
     primer_bind     complement(4771..4792)
                     /label=EGFP-N
                     /note="EGFP, reverse primer"
     primer_bind     complement(5032..5051)
                     /label=EXFP-R
                     /note="For distinguishing EGFP variants, reverse primer"
     primer_bind     5379..5400
                     /label=EGFP-C
                     /note="EGFP, forward primer"
     misc_feature    5470..6058
                     /label=WPRE
                     /note="woodchuck hepatitis virus posttranscriptional
                     regulatory element"
     CDS             complement(5941..5952)
                     /codon_start=1
                     /product="Factor Xa recognition and cleavage site"
                     /label=Factor Xa site
                     /translation="IEGR"
     polyA_signal    6089..6296
                     /label=bGH poly(A) signal
                     /note="bovine growth hormone polyadenylation signal"
     enhancer        8826..9129
                     /label=CMV enhancer
                     /note="human cytomegalovirus immediate early enhancer"
     promoter        9131..9408
                     /label=chicken beta-actin promoter
     intron          9410..10427
                     /label=chimeric intron
                     /note="chimera between introns from chicken beta-actin and
                     rabbit beta-globin"
     primer_bind     10351..10373
                     /label=pCAGGS-5
                     /note="Chimeric intron in CAG promoter, forward primer"
     primer_bind     10435..10454
                     /label=pCAG-F
                     /note="Rabbit beta-globin intron, for pCAG plasmids,
                     forward primer"
     protein_bind    complement(10515..10548)
                     /label=lox2272
                     /bound_moiety="Cre recombinase"
                     /note="Cre-mediated recombination occurs in the 8-bp core
                     sequence (GGATACTT). lox2272 sites are compatible with each
                     other, but incompatible with loxP or loxN sites (Lee and
                     Saito, 1988)."
     polyA_signal    10586..10634
                     /note="synthetic polyadenylation signal"
     polyA_signal    10643..11119
                     /label=hGH poly(A) signal
                     /note="human growth hormone polyadenylation signal"
     primer_bind     complement(11154..11173)
                     /label=TK-pA-R
                     /note="Thymidine kinase polyA, reverse primer"
     polyA_signal    11198..11246
                     /label=HSV TK poly(A) signal
                     /note="herpes simplex virus thymidine kinase
                     polyadenylation signal (Cole and Stacy, 1985)"
     protein_bind    complement(11420..11453)
                     /label=lox2272
                     /bound_moiety="Cre recombinase"
                     /note="Cre-mediated recombination occurs in the 8-bp core
                     sequence (GGATACTT). lox2272 sites are compatible with each
                     other, but incompatible with loxP or loxN sites (Lee and
                     Saito, 1988)."
     regulatory      11466..11475
                     /regulatory_class="other"
                     /note="vertebrate consensus sequence for strong initiation
                     of translation (Kozak, 1987)"
     primer_bind     complement(11605..11623)
                     /label=mCherry-R
                     /note="mCherry, reverse primer"
     primer_bind     11873..11892
                     /label=mCherry-F
                     /note="mCherry, forward primer"
     primer_bind     12067..12090
                     /label=DsRed1-C
                     /note="DsRed1, forward primer"
     CDS             12909..12965
                     /codon_start=1
                     /product="2A peptide from porcine teschovirus-1
                     polyprotein"
                     /label=P2A
                     /note="Eukaryotic ribosomes fail to insert a peptide bond
                     between the Gly and Pro residues, yielding separate
                     polypeptides."
                     /translation="ATNFSLLKQAGDVEENPGP"
     CDS             12966..13712
                     /codon_start=1
                     /product="improved tetracycline-controlled transactivator"
                     /label=tTA-Advanced
                     /note="In the Tet-Off(R) system, tTA-Advanced binds to the
                     Tet-responsive element and stimulates transcription only in
                     the absence of tetracycline or doxycycline."
                     /translation="MSRLDKSKVINSALELLNEVGIEGLTTRKLAQKLGVEQPTLYWHV
                     KNKRALLDALAIEMLDRHHTHFCPLEGESWQDFLRNNAKSFRCALLSHRDGAKVHLGTR
                     PTEKQYETLENQLAFLCQQGFSLENALYALSAVGHFTLGCVLEDQEHQVAKEERETPTT
                     DSMPPLLRQAIELFDHQGAEPAFLFGLELIICGLEKQLKCESGGPADALDDFDLDMLPA
                     DALDDFDLDMLPADALDDFDLDMLPG"
     misc_feature    13755..14343
                     /label=WPRE
                     /note="woodchuck hepatitis virus posttranscriptional
                     regulatory element"
     CDS             complement(14226..14237)
                     /codon_start=1
                     /product="Factor Xa recognition and cleavage site"
                     /label=Factor Xa site
                     /translation="IEGR"
     polyA_signal    14374..14581
                     /label=bGH poly(A) signal
                     /note="bovine growth hormone polyadenylation signal"
     protein_bind    14595..14628
                     /label=attB
                     /bound_moiety="phage phi-C31 integrase"
                     /note="minimal attB site for the phi-C31 integrase (Groth
                     et al., 2000)"
     promoter        14655..15154
                     /label=PGK promoter
                     /note="mouse phosphoglycerate kinase 1 promoter"
     primer_bind     complement(14690..14713)
                     /label=MSCV-rev
                     /note="Murine stem cell virus, reverse primer"
     primer_bind     15087..15106
                     /label=mPGK-F
                     /note="Mouse PGK promoter, forward primer"
     primer_bind     complement(15802..15818)
                     /label=M13 rev
                     /note="common sequencing primer, one of multiple similar
                     variants"
     primer_bind     complement(15802..15818)
                     /label=M13 Reverse
                     /note="In lacZ gene. Also called M13-rev"
     primer_bind     complement(15815..15837)
                     /label=M13/pUC Reverse
                     /note="In lacZ gene"
     protein_bind    15826..15842
                     /label=lac operator
                     /bound_moiety="lac repressor encoded by lacI"
                     /note="The lac repressor binds to the lac operator to
                     inhibit transcription in E. coli. This inhibition can be
                     relieved by adding lactose or
                     isopropyl-beta-D-thiogalactopyranoside (IPTG)."
     promoter        complement(15850..15880)
                     /label=lac promoter
                     /note="promoter for the E. coli lac operon"
     protein_bind    15895..15916
                     /label=CAP binding site
                     /bound_moiety="E. coli catabolite activator protein"
                     /note="CAP binding activates transcription in the presence
                     of cAMP."
     primer_bind     complement(16033..16050)
                     /label=L4440
                     /note="L4440 vector, forward primer"
     rep_origin      complement(16204..16792)
                     /direction=LEFT
                     /label=ori
                     /note="high-copy-number ColE1/pMB1/pBR322/pUC origin of
                     replication"
     primer_bind     complement(16284..16303)
                     /label=pBR322ori-F
                     /note="pBR322 origin, forward primer"
     CDS             complement(16963..17823)
                     /codon_start=1
                     /gene="bla"
                     /product="beta-lactamase"
                     /label=AmpR
                     /note="confers resistance to ampicillin, carbenicillin, and
                     related antibiotics"
                     /translation="MSIQHFRVALIPFFAAFCLPVFAHPETLVKVKDAEDQLGARVGYI
                     ELDLNSGKILESFRPEERFPMMSTFKVLLCGAVLSRIDAGQEQLGRRIHYSQNDLVEYS
                     PVTEKHLTDGMTVRELCSAAITMSDNTAANLLLTTIGGPKELTAFLHNMGDHVTRLDRW
                     EPELNEAIPNDERDTTMPVAMATTLRKLLTGELLTLASRQQLIDWMEADKVAGPLLRSA
                     LPAGWFIADKSGAGERGSRGIIAALGPDGKPSRIVVIYTTGSQATMDERNRQIAEIGAS
                     LIKHW"
     primer_bind     17586..17605
                     /label=Amp-R
                     /note="Ampicillin resistance gene, reverse primer"
     promoter        complement(17824..17928)
                     /gene="bla"
                     /label=AmpR promoter
     primer_bind     17996..18014
                     /label=pBRforEco
                     /note="pBR322 vectors, upsteam of EcoRI site, forward
                     primer"
ORIGIN
        1 tcgcgcgttt cggtgatgac ggtgaaaacc tctgacacat gcagctcccg gagacggtca
       61 cagcttgtct gtaagcggat gccgggagca gacaagcccg tcagggcgcg tcagcgggtg
      121 ttggcgggtg tcggggctgg cttaactatg cggcatcaga gcagattgta ctgagagtgc
      181 accatatgcg gtgtgaaata ccgcacagat gcgtaaggag aaaataccgc atcaggcgcc
      241 attcgccatt caggctgcgc aactgttggg aagggcgatc ggtgcgggcc tcttcgctat
      301 tacgccagct ggcgaaaggg ggatgtgctg caaggcgatt aagttgggta acgccagggt
      361 tttcccagtc acgacgttgt aaaacgacgg ccagtgaatt cgagctcggt accgaagttc
      421 ctattcttca aatagtatag gaacttcttt cggccggcca atcgattgga tccgtttaat
      481 tcgagctcgc tagagcccca tcctcactga ctccgtcctg gagttggatg agagataatg
      541 gccttacgtt gtgccagggg agggtcgggc tggatttagc aagatttacc ttctccaaag
      601 agcggtgctg cagtggcaca gctgcccacg gaggtggggg ggtcaccgtc cctggaggtg
      661 atgaagaact gtggggatgt ggcactgagg gacatggcca gtgggcacgg tgggtgggtt
      721 ggggttggtc ttggggatct tggagggctt ttccagcctt catgatttga cgattgtatg
      781 aacatctaca tggcaattct ccagctgcct gtcccagtcc tactgaccca gctgtatctc
      841 tccaggcaag ctcttccacc ccttctgctt gcatccagac accatcaaac atgcaggctc
      901 agacacaggg accagcagtg tctgtggcct ttttgtgctc ctctccatgc tgggttttaa
      961 cttgctcttt gtccttctat cctatcttct tatccttaag gctgttctga acgctgtgac
     1021 ttggagagtg tcccagagcc ctcaacacct gcatgtccca cgtccatgct gtcctgcact
     1081 tccttatccc caagatctgc ctctccgtga tgcactgaat tggcaaacat gtgtcacccc
     1141 agaccaacaa tgtcacagca aactccccct tgataggaca agggggaatg gctttacact
     1201 gagacagggg aggtttgggt tggatatgag gaggcagttt ttcccccaga gggtggtgac
     1261 gcactgaaca ggttgcccaa ggaggctgtg gatgccccat ccctgcaggc attcaaggcc
     1321 aggctggatg tggctctggg cagcctgggc tgctggttga tgaccctgca catagcaggg
     1381 ggttggatct ggatgagcac tgtgctcctt tgcaacccag gccgttctat gattctgtca
     1441 ttctaaatct ctctttcagc ctaaagcttt ttccccgtat ccccccaggt gtctgcaggc
     1501 tcaaagagca gcgagaagcg ttcagaggaa agcgatcccg tgccaccttc cccgtgcccg
     1561 ggctgtcccc gcacgctgcc ggctcgggga tgcgggggga gcgccggacc ggagcggagc
     1621 cccgggcggc tcgctgctgc cccctagcgg gggagggacg taattacatc cctgggggct
     1681 ttgggggggg gctgtcccga gctcggtacc gccccatcct cactgactcc gtcctggagt
     1741 tggatgagag ataatggcct tacgttgtgc caggggaggg tcgggctgga tttagcaaga
     1801 tttaccttct ccaaagagcg gtgctgcagt ggcacagctg cccacggagg tgggggggtc
     1861 accgtccctg gaggtgatga agaactgtgg ggatgtggca ctgagggaca tggccagtgg
     1921 gcacggtggg tgggttgggg ttggtcttgg ggatcttgga gggcttttcc agccttcatg
     1981 atttgacgat tgtatgaaca tctacatggc aattctccag ctgcctgtcc cagtcctact
     2041 gacccagctg tatctctcca ggcaagctct tccacccctt ctgcttgcat ccagacacca
     2101 tcaaacatgc aggctcagac acagggacca gcagtgtctg tggccttttt gtgctcctct
     2161 ccatgctggg ttttaacttg ctctttgtcc ttctatccta tcttcttatc cttaaggctg
     2221 ttctgaacgc tgtgacttgg agagtgtccc agagccctca acacctgcat gtcccacgtc
     2281 catgctgtcc tgcacttcct tatccccaag atctgcctct ccgtgatgca ctgaattggc
     2341 aaacatgtgt caccccagac caacaatgtc acagcaaact cccccttgat aggacaaggg
     2401 ggaatggctt tacactgaga caggggaggt ttgggttgga tatgaggagg cagtttttcc
     2461 cccagagggt ggtgacgcac tgaacaggtt gcccaaggag gctgtggatg ccccatccct
     2521 gcaggcattc aaggccaggc tggatgtggc tctgggcagc ctgggctgct ggttgatgac
     2581 cctgcacata gcagggggtt ggatctggat gagcactgtg ctcctttgca acccaggccg
     2641 ttctatgatt ctgtcattct aaatctctct ttcagcctaa agctttttcc ccgtatcccc
     2701 ccaggtgtct gcaggctcaa agagcagcga gaagcgttca gaggaaagcg atcccgtgcc
     2761 accttccccg tgcccgggct gtccccgcac gctgccggct cggggatgcg gggggagcgc
     2821 cggaccggag cggagccccg ggcggctcgc tgctgccccc tagcggggga gggacgtaat
     2881 tacatccctg ggggctttgg gggggggctg tcccggtacc cggggatcca ccggtatcga
     2941 ttcggccggc cgacgtcggc agtgaaaaaa atgctttatt tgtgaaattt gtgatgctat
     3001 tgctttattt gtaaccatta taagctgcaa taaacaagtt tcgagtttac cactccctat
     3061 cagtgataga gaaaagtgaa agtcgagttt accactccct atcagtgata gagaaaagtg
     3121 aaagtcgagt ttaccactcc ctatcagtga tagagaaaag tgaaagtcga gtttaccact
     3181 ccctatcagt gatagagaaa agtgaaagtc gagtttacca ctccctatca gtgatagaga
     3241 aaagtgaaag tcgagtttac cactccctat cagtgataga gaaaagtgaa agtcgagttt
     3301 accactccct atcagtgata gagaaaagtg aaagtcgagc tcggtacccg ggtcgaggta
     3361 ggcgtgtacg gtgggaggcc tatataagca gagctcgttt agtgaaccgt cagatcgcct
     3421 ggagacgcca tccacgctgt tttgacctcc atagaagaca ccgggaccga tccagcctcc
     3481 gcggccccga attcgagctc ggtacccggg gatcaaattc aattaaatat aacttcgtat
     3541 agcatacatt atacgaagtt attcgcgagt gaataaatga aagcttgcag atcccctcag
     3601 caccatggct agcggcagcc tcggagtttg aatagataga ataaaatatc tttattttca
     3661 ttccatctgt gtgttggttt tttgtgtgag atctacgggt ggcatccctg tgacccctcc
     3721 ccagtgcctc tcctggccct ggaagttgcc actccagtgc ccaccagcct tgtcctaata
     3781 aaattaagtt gcatcatttt gtctgactag gtgtccttct ataatattat ggggtggagg
     3841 ggggtggtat ggagcaaggg gcaagttggg aagacaacct gtagggcctg cggggtctat
     3901 tgggaaccaa gctggagtgc agtggcacaa tcttggctca ctgcaatctc cgcctcctgg
     3961 gttcaagcga ttctcctgcc tcaggctccc gagttgttgg gattccaggc atgcatgacc
     4021 aggctcagct aatttttgtt tttttggtag agacggggtt tcaccatatt ggccaggctg
     4081 gtctccaact cctaatctca ggtgatctac ccaccttggc ctcccaaatt gctgggatta
     4141 caggcgtgaa ccactgctcc cttccctgtc cttctgcctc agcgctgtaa gtctgcagaa
     4201 attgatgatc tattaaacaa taaagatgtc cactaaaatg gaagtttttc ctgtcatact
     4261 ttgttaagaa gggtgagaac agagtaccta cattttgaat ggaaggattg gagctacggg
     4321 ggtgggggtg gggtgggatt agataaatgc ctgctcttta ctgaaggctc tttactattg
     4381 ctttatgata atgtttcata gttggatatc ataatttaaa caagcaaaac caaattaagg
     4441 gccagctcat tcctcccact catgatctat agatctatag atctctcgtg ggatcattgt
     4501 ttttctcttg attcccactt tgtggttcta agtactgtgg tttccaaatg tgtcagtttc
     4561 atagcctgaa gaacgagatc agcagcctct gttccacata cacttcattc tcagtattgt
     4621 tttgccaagt tctaattcca tcagaaagct tttaattaac tgaatagcta acataacttc
     4681 gtatagcata cattatacga agttatcacg cgtgctagcg ccaccatggt gagcaagggc
     4741 gaggagctgt tcaccggggt ggtgcccatc ctggtcgagc tggacggcga cgtaaacggc
     4801 cacaagttca gcgtgtccgg cgagggcgag ggcgatgcca cctacggcaa gctgaccctg
     4861 aagttcatct gcaccaccgg caagctgccc gtgccctggc ccaccctcgt gaccaccctg
     4921 acctacggcg tgcagtgctt cagccgctac cccgaccaca tgaagcagca cgacttcttc
     4981 aagtccgcca tgcccgaagg ctacgtccag gagcgcacca tcttcttcaa ggacgacggc
     5041 aactacaaga cccgcgccga ggtgaagttc gagggcgaca ccctggtgaa ccgcatcgag
     5101 ctgaagggca tcgacttcaa ggaggacggc aacatcctgg ggcacaagct ggagtacaac
     5161 tacaacagcc acaacgtcta tatcatggcc gacaagcaga agaacggcat caaggtgaac
     5221 ttcaagatcc gccacaacat cgaggacggc agcgtgcagc tcgccgacca ctaccagcag
     5281 aacaccccca tcggcgacgg ccccgtgctg ctgcccgaca accactacct gagcacccag
     5341 tccgccctga gcaaagaccc caacgagaag cgcgatcaca tggtcctgct ggagttcgtg
     5401 accgccgccg ggatcactct cggcatggac gagctgtaca agtaaacgcg ttacgtaaag
     5461 cttgtcgata atcaacctct ggattacaaa atttgtgaaa gattgactgg tattcttaac
     5521 tatgttgctc cttttacgct atgtggatac gctgctttaa tgcctttgta tcatgctatt
     5581 gcttcccgta tggctttcat tttctcctcc ttgtataaat cctggttgct gtctctttat
     5641 gaggagttgt ggcccgttgt caggcaacgt ggcgtggtgt gcactgtgtt tgctgacgca
     5701 acccccactg gttggggcat tgccaccacc tgtcagctcc tttccgggac tttcgctttc
     5761 cccctcccta ttgccacggc ggaactcatc gccgcctgcc ttgcccgctg ctggacaggg
     5821 gctcggctgt tgggcactga caattccgtg gtgttgtcgg ggaaatcatc gtcctttcct
     5881 tggctgctcg cctatgttgc cacctggatt ctgcgcggga cgtccttctg ctacgtccct
     5941 tcggccctca atccagcgga ccttccttcc cgcggcctgc tgccggctct gcggcctctt
     6001 ccgcgtcttc gccttcgccc tcagacgagt cggatctccc tttgggccgc ctccccgcat
     6061 cgacaccgag cgctgctcga ggcctcgact gtgccttcta gttgccagcc atctgttgtt
     6121 tgcccctccc ccgtgccttc cttgaccctg gaaggtgcca ctcccactgt cctttcctaa
     6181 taaaatgagg aaattgcatc gcattgtctg agtaggtgtc attctattct ggggggtggg
     6241 gtggggcagg acagcaaggg ggaggattgg gaagacaata gcaggcatgc tggggacacg
     6301 tgggatcctc tagtctagag ccccatcctc actgactccg tcctggagtt ggatgagaga
     6361 taatggcctt acgttgtgcc aggggagggt cgggctggat ttagcaagat ttaccttctc
     6421 caaagagcgg tgctgcagtg gcacagctgc ccacggaggt gggggggtca ccgtccctgg
     6481 aggtgatgaa gaactgtggg gatgtggcac tgagggacat ggccagtggg cacggtgggt
     6541 gggttggggt tggtcttggg gatcttggag ggcttttcca gccttcatga tttgacgatt
     6601 gtatgaacat ctacatggca attctccagc tgcctgtccc agtcctactg acccagctgt
     6661 atctctccag gcaagctctt ccaccccttc tgcttgcatc cagacaccat caaacatgca
     6721 ggctcagaca cagggaccag cagtgtctgt ggcctttttg tgctcctctc catgctgggt
     6781 tttaacttgc tctttgtcct tctatcctat cttcttatcc ttaaggctgt tctgaacgct
     6841 gtgacttgga gagtgtccca gagccctcaa cacctgcatg tcccacgtcc atgctgtcct
     6901 gcacttcctt atccccaaga tctgcctctc cgtgatgcac tgaattggca aacatgtgtc
     6961 accccagacc aacaatgtca cagcaaactc ccccttgata ggacaagggg gaatggcttt
     7021 acactgagac aggggaggtt tgggttggat atgaggaggc agtttttccc ccagagggtg
     7081 gtgacgcact gaacaggttg cccaaggagg ctgtggatgc cccatccctg caggcattca
     7141 aggccaggct ggatgtggct ctgggcagcc tgggctgctg gttgatgacc ctgcacatag
     7201 cagggggttg gatctggatg agcactgtgc tcctttgcaa cccaggccgt tctatgattc
     7261 tgtcattcta aatctctctt tcagcctaaa gctttttccc cgtatccccc caggtgtctg
     7321 caggctcaaa gagcagcgag aagcgttcag aggaaagcga tcccgtgcca ccttccccgt
     7381 gcccgggctg tccccgcacg ctgccggctc ggggatgcgg ggggagcgcc ggaccggagc
     7441 ggagccccgg gcggctcgct gctgccccct agcgggggag ggacgtaatt acatccctgg
     7501 gggctttggg ggggggctgt ccctctagag ccccatcctc actgactccg tcctggagtt
     7561 ggatgagaga taatggcctt acgttgtgcc aggggagggt cgggctggat ttagcaagat
     7621 ttaccttctc caaagagcgg tgctgcagtg gcacagctgc ccacggaggt gggggggtca
     7681 ccgtccctgg aggtgatgaa gaactgtggg gatgtggcac tgagggacat ggccagtggg
     7741 cacggtgggt gggttggggt tggtcttggg gatcttggag ggcttttcca gccttcatga
     7801 tttgacgatt gtatgaacat ctacatggca attctccagc tgcctgtccc agtcctactg
     7861 acccagctgt atctctccag gcaagctctt ccaccccttc tgcttgcatc cagacaccat
     7921 caaacatgca ggctcagaca cagggaccag cagtgtctgt ggcctttttg tgctcctctc
     7981 catgctgggt tttaacttgc tctttgtcct tctatcctat cttcttatcc ttaaggctgt
     8041 tctgaacgct gtgacttgga gagtgtccca gagccctcaa cacctgcatg tcccacgtcc
     8101 atgctgtcct gcacttcctt atccccaaga tctgcctctc cgtgatgcac tgaattggca
     8161 aacatgtgtc accccagacc aacaatgtca cagcaaactc ccccttgata ggacaagggg
     8221 gaatggcttt acactgagac aggggaggtt tgggttggat atgaggaggc agtttttccc
     8281 ccagagggtg gtgacgcact gaacaggttg cccaaggagg ctgtggatgc cccatccctg
     8341 caggcattca aggccaggct ggatgtggct ctgggcagcc tgggctgctg gttgatgacc
     8401 ctgcacatag cagggggttg gatctggatg agcactgtgc tcctttgcaa cccaggccgt
     8461 tctatgattc tgtcattcta aatctctctt tcagcctaaa gctttttccc cgtatccccc
     8521 caggtgtctg caggctcaaa gagcagcgag aagcgttcag aggaaagcga tcccgtgcca
     8581 ccttccccgt gcccgggctg tccccgcacg ctgccggctc ggggatgcgg ggggagcgcc
     8641 ggaccggagc ggagccccgg gcggctcgct gctgccccct agcgggggag ggacgtaatt
     8701 acatccctgg gggctttggg ggggggctgt ccctctagaa gtcgacggcg cgccctgcag
     8761 gaatctagtt attaatagta atcaattacg gggtcattag ttcatagccc atatatggag
     8821 ttccgcgtta cataacttac ggtaaatggc ccgcctggct gaccgcccaa cgacccccgc
     8881 ccattgacgt caataatgac gtatgttccc atagtaacgc caatagggac tttccattga
     8941 cgtcaatggg tggagtattt acggtaaact gcccacttgg cagtacatca agtgtatcat
     9001 atgccaagta cgccccctat tgacgtcaat gacggtaaat ggcccgcctg gcattatgcc
     9061 cagtacatga ccttatggga ctttcctact tggcagtaca tctacgtatt agtcatcgct
     9121 attaccatgg tcgaggtgag ccccacgttc tgcttcactc tccccatctc ccccccctcc
     9181 ccacccccaa ttttgtattt atttattttt taattatttt gtgcagcgat gggggcgggg
     9241 gggggggggg ggcgcgcgcc aggcggggcg gggcggggcg aggggcgggg cggggcgagg
     9301 cggagaggtg cggcggcagc caatcagagc ggcgcgctcc gaaagtttcc ttttatggcg
     9361 aggcggcggc ggcggcggcc ctataaaaag cgaagcgcgc ggcgggcggg gagtcgctgc
     9421 gacgctgcct tcgccccgtg ccccgctccg ccgccgcctc gcgccgcccg ccccggctct
     9481 gactgaccgc gttactccca caggtgagcg ggcgggacgg cccttctcct ccgggctgta
     9541 attagcgctt ggtttaatga cggcttgttt cttttctgtg gctgcgtgaa agccttgagg
     9601 ggctccggga gggccctttg tgcgggggga gcggctcggg gggtgcgtgc gtgtgtgtgt
     9661 gcgtggggag cgccgcgtgc ggctccgcgc tgcccggcgg ctgtgagcgc tgcgggcgcg
     9721 gcgcggggct ttgtgcgctc cgcagtgtgc gcgaggggag cgcggccggg ggcggtgccc
     9781 cgcggtgcgg ggggggctgc gaggggaaca aaggctgcgt gcggggtgtg tgcgtggggg
     9841 ggtgagcagg gggtgtgggc gcgtcggtcg ggctgcaacc ccccctgcac ccccctcccc
     9901 gagttgctga gcacggcccg gcttcgggtg cggggctccg tacggggcgt ggcgcggggc
     9961 tcgccgtgcc gggcgggggg tggcggcagg tgggggtgcc gggcggggcg gggccgcctc
    10021 gggccgggga gggctcgggg gaggggcgcg gcggcccccg gagcgccggc ggctgtcgag
    10081 gcgcggcgag ccgcagccat tgccttttat ggtaatcgtg cgagagggcg cagggacttc
    10141 ctttgtccca aatctgtgcg gagccgaaat ctgggaggcg ccgccgcacc ccctctagcg
    10201 ggcgcggggc gaagcggtgc ggcgccggca ggaaggaaat gggcggggag ggccttcgtg
    10261 cgtcgccgcg ccgccgtccc cttctccctc tccagcctcg gggctgtccg cggggggacg
    10321 gctgccttcg ggggggacgg ggcagggcgg ggttcggctt ctggcgtgtg accggcggct
    10381 ctagagcctc tgctaaccat gttcatgcct tcttcttttt cctacagctc ctgggcaacg
    10441 tgctggttat tgtgctgtct catcattttg gcaaagaatt gatttgatac cgcgggcccc
    10501 gcgtggacgg taccataact tcgtataaag tatcctatac gaagttatcc atggctagcg
    10561 gcagcctcgg agtttgaata gatagaataa aatatcttta ttttcattcc atctgtgtgt
    10621 tggttttttg tgtgagatct acgggtggca tccctgtgac ccctccccag tgcctctcct
    10681 ggccctggaa gttgccactc cagtgcccac cagccttgtc ctaataaaat taagttgcat
    10741 cattttgtct gactaggtgt ccttctataa tattatgggg tggagggggg tggtatggag
    10801 caaggggcaa gttgggaaga caacctgtag ggcctgcggg gtctattggg aaccaagctg
    10861 gagtgcagtg gcacaatctt ggctcactgc aatctccgcc tcctgggttc aagcgattct
    10921 cctgcctcag gctcccgagt tgttgggatt ccaggcatgc atgaccaggc tcagctaatt
    10981 tttgtttttt tggtagagac ggggtttcac catattggcc aggctggtct ccaactccta
    11041 atctcaggtg atctacccac cttggcctcc caaattgctg ggattacagg cgtgaaccac
    11101 tgctcccttc cctgtccttc tgcctcagct aattgagtag gggggaggct aactgaaaca
    11161 cggaaggaga caataccgga aggaacccgc gctatgacgg caataaaaag acagaataaa
    11221 acgcacgggt gttgggtcgt ttgttcataa acgcggggtt cggtcccagg gctggcactc
    11281 tgtcgatacc ccaccgagac cccattgggg ccaatacgcc cgcgtttctt ccttttcccc
    11341 accccacccc ccaagttcgg gtgaaggccc agggctcgca gccaacgtcg gggcggcagg
    11401 cctcgcgagg gtttctagaa taacttcgta taaagtatcc tatacgaagt tatacgcgta
    11461 ctagcgccac catggtgagc aagggcgagg aggtcatcaa agagttcatg cgcttcaagg
    11521 tgcgcatgga gggctccatg aacggccacg agttcgagat cgagggcgag ggcgagggcc
    11581 gcccctacga gggcacccag accgccaagc tgaaggtgac caagggcggc cccctgccct
    11641 tcgcctggga catcctgtcc ccccagttca tgtacggctc caaggcgtac gtgaagcacc
    11701 ccgccgacat ccccgattac aagaagctgt ccttccccga gggcttcaag tgggagcgcg
    11761 tgatgaactt cgaggacggc ggtctggtga ccgtgaccca ggactcctcc ctgcaggacg
    11821 gcacgctgat ctacaaggtg aagatgcgcg gcaccaactt cccccccgac ggccccgtaa
    11881 tgcagaagaa gaccatgggc tgggaggcct ccaccgagcg cctgtacccc cgcgacggcg
    11941 tgctgaaggg cgagatccac caggccctga agctgaagga cggcggccac tacctggtgg
    12001 agttcaagac catctacatg gccaagaagc ccgtgcaact gcccggctac tactacgtgg
    12061 acaccaagct ggacatcacc tcccacaacg aggactacac catcgtggaa cagtacgagc
    12121 gctccgaggg ccgccaccac ctgttcctgg ggcatggtac cggcagcacc ggcagcggca
    12181 gctccggcac cgcctcctcc gaggacaaca acatggccgt gattaaggag tttatgaggt
    12241 ttaaagtcag gatggagggc agcatgaacg ggcacgagtt tgagattgaa ggagaggggg
    12301 aagggaggcc ctatgagggc acccagacag caaagctgaa agtgacaaag ggcggccctc
    12361 tgccattcgc atgggacatc ctgtctcctc agtttatgta tggaagtaaa gcctacgtga
    12421 aacaccctgc tgacattcca gattacaaga aactgagctt cccagagggg tttaagtggg
    12481 aaagagtgat gaacttcgaa gacgggggcc tggtgactgt cacccaggac agctctctgc
    12541 aggacggcac tctgatctat aaggtgaaaa tgcgcggcac caattttccc cctgatggcc
    12601 cagtcatgca gaagaagaca atgggctggg aggcttcaac agaaaggctg taccccagag
    12661 acggcgtgct gaagggagag atccaccagg cactgaagct gaaagatgga gggcattatc
    12721 tggtcgaatt caaaaccatc tacatggcca agaaacccgt gcagctgcct ggctactatt
    12781 acgtcgacac aaagctggat attactagcc ataacgaaga ctacaccatt gtggagcagt
    12841 atgagcggag cgaggggagg caccatctgt ttctgtacgg catggacgag ctgtacaagg
    12901 gaagcggagc tactaacttc agcctgctga agcaggctgg agacgtggag gagaaccctg
    12961 gacctatgtc tagactggac aagagcaaag tcataaactc tgctctggaa ttactcaatg
    13021 aagtcggtat cgaaggcctg acgacaagga aactcgctca aaagctggga gttgagcagc
    13081 ctaccctgta ctggcacgtg aagaacaagc gggccctgct cgatgccctg gcaatcgaga
    13141 tgctggacag gcatcatacc cacttctgcc ccctggaagg cgagtcatgg caagactttc
    13201 tgcggaacaa cgccaagtca ttccgctgtg ctctcctctc acatcgcgac ggggctaaag
    13261 tgcatctcgg cacccgccca acagagaaac agtacgaaac cctggaaaat cagctcgcgt
    13321 tcctgtgtca gcaaggcttc tccctggaga acgcactgta cgctctgtcc gccgtgggcc
    13381 actttacact gggctgcgta ttggaggatc aggagcatca agtagcaaaa gaggaaagag
    13441 agacacctac caccgattct atgcccccac ttctgagaca agcaattgag ctgttcgacc
    13501 atcagggagc cgaacctgcc ttccttttcg gcctggaact aatcatatgt ggcctggaga
    13561 aacagctaaa gtgcgaaagc ggcgggccgg ccgacgccct tgacgatttt gacttagaca
    13621 tgctcccagc cgatgccctt gacgactttg accttgatat gctgcctgct gacgctcttg
    13681 acgattttga ccttgacatg ctccccgggt aactaagtaa ggatcaaatg gcgcgttacg
    13741 taaagcttgt cgataatcaa cctctggatt acaaaatttg tgaaagattg actggtattc
    13801 ttaactatgt tgctcctttt acgctatgtg gatacgctgc tttaatgcct ttgtatcatg
    13861 ctattgcttc ccgtatggct ttcattttct cctccttgta taaatcctgg ttgctgtctc
    13921 tttatgagga gttgtggccc gttgtcaggc aacgtggcgt ggtgtgcact gtgtttgctg
    13981 acgcaacccc cactggttgg ggcattgcca ccacctgtca gctcctttcc gggactttcg
    14041 ctttccccct ccctattgcc acggcggaac tcatcgccgc ctgccttgcc cgctgctgga
    14101 caggggctcg gctgttgggc actgacaatt ccgtggtgtt gtcggggaaa tcatcgtcct
    14161 ttccttggct gctcgcctat gttgccacct ggattctgcg cgggacgtcc ttctgctacg
    14221 tcccttcggc cctcaatcca gcggaccttc cttcccgcgg cctgctgccg gctctgcggc
    14281 ctcttccgcg tcttcgcctt cgccctcaga cgagtcggat ctccctttgg gccgcctccc
    14341 cgcatcgaca ccgagcgctg ctcgaggcct cgactgtgcc ttctagttgc cagccatctg
    14401 ttgtttgccc ctcccccgtg ccttccttga ccctggaagg tgccactccc actgtccttt
    14461 cctaataaaa tgaggaaatt gcatcgcatt gtctgagtag gtgtcattct attctggggg
    14521 gtggggtggg gcaggacagc aagggggagg attgggaaga caatagcagg catgctgggg
    14581 acacgtggga tccggtgcca gggcgtgccc ttgggctccc cgggcgcgtt tgggcggccg
    14641 catcgaattc taccgggtag gggaggcgct tttcccaagg cagtctggag catgcgcttt
    14701 agcagccccg ctgggcactt ggcgctacac aagtggcctc tggcctcgca cacattccac
    14761 atccaccggt aggcgccaac cggctccgtt ctttggtggc cccttcgcgc caccttctac
    14821 tcctccccta gtcaggaagt tcccccccgc cccgcagctc gcgtcgtgca ggacgtgaca
    14881 aatggaagta gcacgtctca ctagtctcgt gcagatggac agcaccgctg agcaatggaa
    14941 gcgggtaggc ctttggggca gcggccaata gcagctttgc tccttcgctt tctgggctca
    15001 gaggctggga aggggtgggt ccgggggcgg gctcaggggc gggctcaggg gcggggcggg
    15061 cgcccgaagg tcctccggag gcccggcatt ctgcacgctt caaaagcgca cgtctgccgc
    15121 gctgttctcc tcttcctcat ctccgggcct ttcgacctgc aatcgccgct agccgccacc
    15181 atgaaaaagc ctgaactcac cgcgacgtct gtcgagaagt ttctgatcga aaagttcgac
    15241 agcgtctccg acctgatgca gctctcggag ggcgaagaat ctcgtgcttt cagcttcgat
    15301 gtaggagggc gtggatatgt cctgcgggta aatagctgcg ccgatggttt ctacaaagat
    15361 cgttatgttt atcggcactt tgcatcggcc gcgctcccga ttccggaagt gcttgacatt
    15421 ggggaattca gcgagagcct gacctattgc atctcccgcc gtgcacaggg tgtcacgttg
    15481 caagacctgc ctgaaaccga actgcccgct gttctgcagc cggtcgcgga ggccatggat
    15541 gcgatcgctg cggccgatct tagccagacg agcgggttcg gcccattcgg accgcaagga
    15601 atcggtcaat acactacatg gcgtgatttc atatgcgcga ttgctgatcc ccatgtgtat
    15661 cactggcaaa ctgtgatgga cgacaccgtc agtgtaagtg ctagccccta ggcctgaatc
    15721 gaagttccta ttcttcaaaa ggtataggaa cttcgagctc gtcgactgca gaggcctgca
    15781 tgcaagcttg gcgtaatcat ggtcatagct gtttcctgtg tgaaattgtt atccgctcac
    15841 aattccacac aacatacgag ccggaagcat aaagtgtaaa gcctggggtg cctaatgagt
    15901 gagctaactc acattaattg cgttgcgctc actgcccgct ttccagtcgg gaaacctgtc
    15961 gtgccagctg cattaatgaa tcggccaacg cgcggggaga ggcggtttgc gtattgggcg
    16021 ctcttccgct tcctcgctca ctgactcgct gcgctcggtc gttcggctgc ggcgagcggt
    16081 atcagctcac tcaaaggcgg taatacggtt atccacagaa tcaggggata acgcaggaaa
    16141 gaacatgtga gcaaaaggcc agcaaaaggc caggaaccgt aaaaaggccg cgttgctggc
    16201 gtttttccat aggctccgcc cccctgacga gcatcacaaa aatcgacgct caagtcagag
    16261 gtggcgaaac ccgacaggac tataaagata ccaggcgttt ccccctggaa gctccctcgt
    16321 gcgctctcct gttccgaccc tgccgcttac cggatacctg tccgcctttc tcccttcggg
    16381 aagcgtggcg ctttctcata gctcacgctg taggtatctc agttcggtgt aggtcgttcg
    16441 ctccaagctg ggctgtgtgc acgaaccccc cgttcagccc gaccgctgcg ccttatccgg
    16501 taactatcgt cttgagtcca acccggtaag acacgactta tcgccactgg cagcagccac
    16561 tggtaacagg attagcagag cgaggtatgt aggcggtgct acagagttct tgaagtggtg
    16621 gcctaactac ggctacacta gaagaacagt atttggtatc tgcgctctgc tgaagccagt
    16681 taccttcgga aaaagagttg gtagctcttg atccggcaaa caaaccaccg ctggtagcgg
    16741 tggttttttt gtttgcaagc agcagattac gcgcagaaaa aaaggatctc aagaagatcc
    16801 tttgatcttt tctacggggt ctgacgctca gtggaacgaa aactcacgtt aagggatttt
    16861 ggtcatgaga ttatcaaaaa ggatcttcac ctagatcctt ttaaattaaa aatgaagttt
    16921 taaatcaatc taaagtatat atgagtaaac ttggtctgac agttaccaat gcttaatcag
    16981 tgaggcacct atctcagcga tctgtctatt tcgttcatcc atagttgcct gactccccgt
    17041 cgtgtagata actacgatac gggagggctt accatctggc cccagtgctg caatgatacc
    17101 gcgagaccca cgctcaccgg ctccagattt atcagcaata aaccagccag ccggaagggc
    17161 cgagcgcaga agtggtcctg caactttatc cgcctccatc cagtctatta attgttgccg
    17221 ggaagctaga gtaagtagtt cgccagttaa tagtttgcgc aacgttgttg ccattgctac
    17281 aggcatcgtg gtgtcacgct cgtcgtttgg tatggcttca ttcagctccg gttcccaacg
    17341 atcaaggcga gttacatgat cccccatgtt gtgcaaaaaa gcggttagct ccttcggtcc
    17401 tccgatcgtt gtcagaagta agttggccgc agtgttatca ctcatggtta tggcagcact
    17461 gcataattct cttactgtca tgccatccgt aagatgcttt tctgtgactg gtgagtactc
    17521 aaccaagtca ttctgagaat agtgtatgcg gcgaccgagt tgctcttgcc cggcgtcaat
    17581 acgggataat accgcgccac atagcagaac tttaaaagtg ctcatcattg gaaaacgttc
    17641 ttcggggcga aaactctcaa ggatcttacc gctgttgaga tccagttcga tgtaacccac
    17701 tcgtgcaccc aactgatctt cagcatcttt tactttcacc agcgtttctg ggtgagcaaa
    17761 aacaggaagg caaaatgccg caaaaaaggg aataagggcg acacggaaat gttgaatact
    17821 catactcttc ctttttcaat attattgaag catttatcag ggttattgtc tcatgagcgg
    17881 atacatattt gaatgtattt agaaaaataa acaaataggg gttccgcgca catttccccg
    17941 aaaagtgcca cctgacgtct aagaaaccat tattatcatg acattaacct ataaaaatag
    18001 gcgtatcacg aggccctttc gtc
//
