Features (pLannotate 1.2.2; 43 found; start..end, strand, type, name):
    137..236     +  misc_feature   bom (fragment): basis of mobility region from pBR322
    242..399     -  CDS            lacZα (fragment): LacZα fragment of β-galactosidase; lacZ fragment
   1035..1163    +  CDS            OR51A4 (fragment): O51A4_HUMAN - Experimental evidence at transcript level: Swiss-Prot protein existence level 2. Odorant receptor. From Homo sapiens (Human).
   2261..2389    +  CDS            OR51A4 (fragment): O51A4_HUMAN - Experimental evidence at transcript level: Swiss-Prot protein existence level 2. Odorant receptor. From Homo sapiens (Human).
   2975..3056    -  polyA_signal   SV40 poly(A) signal: SV40 polyadenylation signal
   3070..3340    +  protein_bind   tetracycline response element: contains seven copies of the tetracycline operator tetO tetracycline repressor TetR
   3351..3368    +  misc_feature   MCS (fragment): pUC18/19 multiple cloning site
   3373..3411    +  promoter       minimal CMV promoter: human cytomegalovirus (CMV) immediate early promoter
   3505..3530    +  misc_feature   MCS (fragment): pUC18/19 multiple cloning site
   3545..3578    +  protein_bind   loxP: Cre-mediated recombination occurs in the 8-bp core sequence (GCATACAT). Cre recombinase
   3655..3703    +  polyA_signal   poly(A) signal: synthetic polyadenylation signal
   3712..4188    +  polyA_signal   hGH poly(A) signal: human growth hormone polyadenylation signal
   4200..4661    +  polyA_signal   PGK poly(A) signal: mouse phosphoglycerate kinase 1 polyadenylation signal
   4688..4721    +  protein_bind   loxP: Cre-mediated recombination occurs in the 8-bp core sequence (GCATACAT). Cre recombinase
   4741..5460    +  CDS            EGFP: the original enhanced GFP (Yang et al., 1996) mammalian codon-optimized
   5485..6073    +  misc_feature   WPRE: woodchuck hepatitis virus posttranscriptional regulatory element
   6104..6311    +  polyA_signal   bGH poly(A) signal: bovine growth hormone polyadenylation signal
   6870..6998    +  CDS            OR51A4 (fragment): O51A4_HUMAN - Experimental evidence at transcript level: Swiss-Prot protein existence level 2. Odorant receptor. From Homo sapiens (Human).
   8080..8208    +  CDS            OR51A4 (fragment): O51A4_HUMAN - Experimental evidence at transcript level: Swiss-Prot protein existence level 2. Odorant receptor. From Homo sapiens (Human).
   8835..9138    +  enhancer       CMV enhancer: human cytomegalovirus immediate early enhancer
   9140..9417    +  promoter       chicken β-actin promoter: No description available
   9418..10434   +  intron         chimeric intron: chimera between introns from chicken β-actin and rabbit β-globin
  10522..10555   -  protein_bind   lox2272: Cre-mediated recombination occurs in the 8-bp core sequence (GGATACTT). lox2272 sites are compatible with each other, but incompatible with loxP or loxN sites (Lee and Saito, 1988). Cre recombinase
  10593..10641   +  polyA_signal   poly(A) signal: synthetic polyadenylation signal
  10650..11126   +  polyA_signal   hGH poly(A) signal: human growth hormone polyadenylation signal
  11205..11253   +  polyA_signal   HSV TK poly(A) signal: herpes simplex virus thymidine kinase polyadenylation signal (Cole and Stacy, 1985)
  11427..11460   -  protein_bind   lox2272: Cre-mediated recombination occurs in the 8-bp core sequence (GGATACTT). lox2272 sites are compatible with each other, but incompatible with loxP or loxN sites (Lee and Saito, 1988). Cre recombinase
  11479..12906   +  CDS            tdTomato: tdTomato is a basic (constitutively fluorescent) orange fluorescent protein published in 2004, derived from Discosoma sp.. It is reported to be a somewhat slowly-maturing tandem dimer with low acid sensitivity.
  12973..13670   +  CDS            rtTA3 (fragment): reverse tetracycline transactivator 3 activates expression from Tet-responsive promoters in the presence of doxycycline
  13600..13710   +  CDS            VP48: 3 tandem repeats of the minimal activation domain of herpes simplex virus VP16 (Cheng et al., 2013)
  13762..14350   +  misc_feature   WPRE: woodchuck hepatitis virus posttranscriptional regulatory element
  14381..14588   +  polyA_signal   bGH poly(A) signal: bovine growth hormone polyadenylation signal
  14602..14635   +  protein_bind   attB: minimal attB site for the φC31 integrase (Groth et al., 2000) phage φC31 integrase
  14662..15161   +  promoter       PGK promoter: mouse phosphoglycerate kinase 1 promoter
  15188..15701   +  CDS            HygR (fragment): aminoglycoside phosphotransferase from E. coli; aph(4)-Ia; confers resistance to hygromycin
  15831..15853   -  protein_bind   lac operator (fragment): The lac repressor binds to the lac operator to inhibit transcription in E. coli. This inhibition can be relieved by adding lactose or isopropyl-β-D-thiogalactopyranoside (IPTG). lac repressor encoded by lacI
  15857..15887   -  promoter       lac promoter: promoter for the E. coli lac operon
  15902..15923   -  protein_bind   CAP binding site: CAP binding activates transcription in the presence of cAMP. E. coli catabolite activator protein
  15936..16028   -  CDS            lacI (fragment): lac repressor; lacI; The lac repressor binds to the lac operator to inhibit transcription in E. coli. This inhibition can be relieved by adding lactose or isopropyl-β-D-thiogalactopyranoside (IPTG).
  16211..16799   -  rep_origin     ori: high-copy-number ColE1/pMB1/pBR322/pUC origin of replication
  16970..17830   -  CDS            AmpR: β-lactamase; bla; confers resistance to ampicillin, carbenicillin, and related antibiotics
  17831..17935   -  promoter       AmpR promoter: bla
  18030..35      +  CDS            rop (fragment) (across the origin): Rop protein, which maintains plasmids at low copy number; rop
>Addgene plasmid #114426 | Ai139 (TIT2L-GFP-ICL-TPT) targeting vector | addgene full sequence | sequence record 227286 | Addgene NGS Result
TCGCGCGTTTCGGTGATGACGGTGAAAACCTCTGACACATGCAGCTCCCGGAGACGGTCACAGCTTGTCT
GTAAGCGGATGCCGGGAGCAGACAAGCCCGTCAGGGCGCGTCAGCGGGTGTTGGCGGGTGTCGGGGCTGG
CTTAACTATGCGGCATCAGAGCAGATTGTACTGAGAGTGCACCATATGCGGTGTGAAATACCGCACAGAT
GCGTAAGGAGAAAATACCGCATCAGGCGCCATTCGCCATTCAGGCTGCGCAACTGTTGGGAAGGGCGATC
GGTGCGGGCCTCTTCGCTATTACGCCAGCTGGCGAAAGGGGGATGTGCTGCAAGGCGATTAAGTTGGGTA
ACGCCAGGGTTTTCCCAGTCACGACGTTGTAAAACGACGGCCAGTGAATTCGAGCTCGGTACCGAAGTTC
CTATTCTTCAAATAGTATAGGAACTTCTTTCGGCCGGCCAATCGATTGGATCCGTTTAATTCGAGCTCGC
TAGAGCCCCATCCTCACTGACTCCGTCCTGGAGTTGGATGAGAGATAATGGCCTTACGTTGTGCCAGGGG
AGGGTCGGGCTGGATTTAGCAAGATTTACCTTCTCCAAAGAGCGGTGCTGCAGTGGCACAGCTGCCCACG
GAGGTGGGGGGGTCACCGTCCCTGGAGGTGATGAAGAACTGTGGGGATGTGGCACTGAGGGACATGGCCA
GTGGGCACGGTGGGTGGGTTGGGGTTGGTCTTGGGGATCTTGGAGGGCTTTTCCAGCCTTCATGATTTGA
CGATTGTATGAACATCTACATGGCAATTCTCCAGCTGCCTGTCCCAGTCCTACTGACCCAGCTGTATCTC
TCCAGGCAAGCTCTTCCACCCCTTCTGCTTGCATCCAGACACCATCAAACATGCAGGCTCAGACACAGGG
ACCAGCAGTGTCTGTGGCCTTTTTGTGCTCCTCTCCATGCTGGGTTTTAACTTGCTCTTTGTCCTTCTAT
CCTATCTTCTTATCCTTAAGGCTGTTCTGAACGCTGTGACTTGGAGAGTGTCCCAGAGCCCTCAACACCT
GCATGTCCCACGTCCATGCTGTCCTGCACTTCCTTATCCCCAAGATCTGCCTCTCCGTGATGCACTGAAT
TGGCAAACATGTGTCACCCCAGACCAACAATGTCACAGCAAACTCCCCCTTGATAGGACAAGGGGGAATG
GCTTTACACTGAGACAGGGGAGGTTTGGGTTGGATATGAGGAGGCAGTTTTTCCCCCAGAGGGTGGTGAC
GCACTGAACAGGTTGCCCAAGGAGGCTGTGGATGCCCCATCCCTGCAGGCATTCAAGGCCAGGCTGGATG
TGGCTCTGGGCAGCCTGGGCTGCTGGTTGATGACCCTGCACATAGCAGGGGGTTGGATCTGGATGAGCAC
TGTGCTCCTTTGCAACCCAGGCCGTTCTATGATTCTGTCATTCTAAATCTCTCTTTCAGCCTAAAGCTTT
TTCCCCGTATCCCCCCAGGTGTCTGCAGGCTCAAAGAGCAGCGAGAAGCGTTCAGAGGAAAGCGATCCCG
TGCCACCTTCCCCGTGCCCGGGCTGTCCCCGCACGCTGCCGGCTCGGGGATGCGGGGGGAGCGCCGGACC
GGAGCGGAGCCCCGGGCGGCTCGCTGCTGCCCCCTAGCGGGGGAGGGACGTAATTACATCCCTGGGGGCT
TTGGGGGGGGGCTGTCCCTCTAGCGAGCTCGGTACCCAGAGCCCCATCCTCACTGACTCCGTCCTGGAGT
TGGATGAGAGATAATGGCCTTACGTTGTGCCAGGGGAGGGTCGGGCTGGATTTAGCAAGATTTACCTTCT
CCAAAGAGCGGTGCTGCAGTGGCACAGCTGCCCACGGAGGTGGGGGGGTCACCGTCCCTGGAGGTGATGA
AGAACTGTGGGGATGTGGCACTGAGGGACATGGCCAGTGGGCACGGTGGGTGGGTTGGGGTTGGTCTTGG
GGATCTTGGAGGGCTTTTCCAGCCTTCATGATTTGACGATTGTATGAACATCTACATGGCAATTCTCCAG
CTGCCTGTCCCAGTCCTACTGACCCAGCTGTATCTCTCCAGGCAAGCTCTTCCACCCCTTCTGCTTGCAT
CCAGACACCATCAAACATGCAGGCTCAGACACAGGGACCAGCAGTGTCTGTGGCCTTTTTGTGCTCCTCT
CCATGCTGGGTTTTAACTTGCTCTTTGTCCTTCTATCCTATCTTCTTATCCTTAAGGCTGTTCTGAACGC
TGTGACTTGGAGAGTGTCCCAGAGCCCTCAACACCTGCATGTCCCACGTCCATGCTGTCCTGCACTTCCT
TATCCCCAAGATCTGCCTCTCCGTGATGCACTGAATTGGCAAACATGTGTCACCCCAGACCAACAATGTC
ACAGCAAACTCCCCCTTGATAGGACAAGGGGGAATGGCTTTACACTGAGACAGGGGAGGTTTGGGTTGGA
TATGAGGAGGCAGTTTTTCCCCCAGAGGGTGGTGACGCACTGAACAGGTTGCCCAAGGAGGCTGTGGATG
CCCCATCCCTGCAGGCATTCAAGGCCAGGCTGGATGTGGCTCTGGGCAGCCTGGGCTGCTGGTTGATGAC
CCTGCACATAGCAGAGGGTTGGATCTGGATGAGCACTGTGCTCCTTTGCAACCCAGGCCGTTCTATGATT
CTGTCATTCTAAATCTCTCTTTCAGCCTAAAGCTTTTTCCCCGTATCCCCCCAGGTGTCTGCAGGCTCAA
AGAGCAGCGAGAAGCGTTCAGAGGAAAGCGATCCCGTGCCACCTTCCCCGTGCCCGGGCTGTCCCCGCAC
GCTGCCGGCTCGGGGATGCGGGGGGAGCGCCGGACCGGAGCGGAGCCCCGGGCGGCTCGCTGCTGCCCCC
TAGCGGGGGAGGGACGTAATTACATCCCTGGGGGCTTTGGGGGGGGGCTGTCCCTCTAGGGGTACCCGGG
GATCCACCGGTATCGATTCGGCCGGCCGACGTCGGCAGTGAAAAAAATGCTTTATTTGTGAAATTTGTGA
TGCTATTGCTTTATTTGTAACCATTATAAGCTGCAATAAACAAGTTTCGAGTTTACCACTCCCTATCAGT
GATAGAGAAAAGTGAAAGTCGAGTTTACCACTCCCTATCAGTGATAGAGAAAAGTGAAAGTCGAGTTTAC
CACTCCCTATCAGTGATAGAGAAAAGTGAAAGTCGAGTTTACCACTCCCTATCAGTGATAGAGAAAAGTG
AAAGTCGAGTTTACCACTCCCTATCAGTGATAGAGAAAAGTGAAAGTCGAGTTTACCACTCCCTATCAGT
GATAGAGAAAAGTGAAAGTCGAGTTTACCACTCCCTATCAGTGATAGAGAAAAGTGAAAGTCGAGCTCGG
TACCCGGGTCGAGGTAGGCGTGTACGGTGGGAGGCCTATATAAGCAGAGCTCGTTTAGTGAACCGTCAGA
TCGCCTGGAGACGCCATCCACGCTGTTTTGACCTCCATAGAAGACACCGGGACCGATCCAGCCTCCGCGG
CCCCGAATTCGAGCTCGGTACCCGGGGATCAAATTCAATTAAATATAACTTCGTATAGCATACATTATAC
GAAGTTATTCGCGATGAATAAATGAAAGCTTGCAGATCCCCTCAGCACCATGGCTAGCGGCAGCCTCGGA
GTTTGAATAGATAGAATAAAATATCTTTATTTTCATTCCATCTGTGTGTTGGTTTTTTGTGTGAGATCTA
CGGGTGGCATCCCTGTGACCCCTCCCCAGTGCCTCTCCTGGCCCTGGAAGTTGCCACTCCAGTGCCCACC
AGCCTTGTCCTAATAAAATTAAGTTGCATCATTTTGTCTGACTAGGTGTCCTTCTATAATATTATGGGGT
GGAGGGGGGTGGTATGGAGCAAGGGGCAAGTTGGGAAGACAACCTGTAGGGCCTGCGGGGTCTATTGGGA
ACCAAGCTGGAGTGCAGTGGCACAATCTTGGCTCACTGCAATCTCCGCCTCCTGGGTTCAAGCGATTCTC
CTGCCTCAGGCTCCCGAGTTGTTGGGATTCCAGGCATGCATGACCAGGCTCAGCTAATTTTTGTTTTTTT
GGTAGAGACGGGGTTTCACCATATTGGCCAGGCTGGTCTCCAACTCCTAATCTCAGGTGATCTACCCACC
TTGGCCTCCCAAATTGCTGGGATTACAGGCGTGAACCACTGCTCCCTTCCCTGTCCTTCTGCCTCAGCGC
TGTAAGTCTGCAGAAATTGATGATCTATTAAACAATAAAGATGTCCACTAAAATGGAAGTTTTTCCTGTC
ATACTTTGTTAAGAAGGGTGAGAACAGAGTACCTACATTTTGAATGGAAGGATTGGAGCTACGGGGGTGG
GGGTGGGGTGGGATTAGATAAATGCCTGCTCTTTACTGAAGGCTCTTTACTATTGCTTTATGATAATGTT
TCATAGTTGGATATCATAATTTAAACAAGCAAAACCAAATTAAGGGCCAGCTCATTCCTCCCACTCATGA
TCTATAGATCTATAGATCTCTCGTGGGATCATTGTTTTTCTCTTGATTCCCACTTTGTGGTTCTAAGTAC
TGTGGTTTCCAAATGTGTCAGTTTCATAGCCTGAAGAACGAGATCAGCAGCCTCTGTTCCACATACACTT
CATTCTCAGTATTGTTTTGCCAAGTTCTAATTCCATCAGAAAGCTTTTAATTAACTGAATAGCTAACATA
ACTTCGTATAGCATACATTATACGAAGTTATCACGCGTGCTAGCGCCACCATGGTGAGCAAGGGCGAGGA
GCTGTTCACCGGGGTGGTGCCCATCCTGGTCGAGCTGGACGGCGACGTAAACGGCCACAAGTTCAGCGTG
TCCGGCGAGGGCGAGGGCGATGCCACCTACGGCAAGCTGACCCTGAAGTTCATCTGCACCACCGGCAAGC
TGCCCGTGCCCTGGCCCACCCTCGTGACCACCCTGACCTACGGCGTGCAGTGCTTCAGCCGCTACCCCGA
CCACATGAAGCAGCACGACTTCTTCAAGTCCGCCATGCCCGAAGGCTACGTCCAGGAGCGCACCATCTTC
TTCAAGGACGACGGCAACTACAAGACCCGCGCCGAGGTGAAGTTCGAGGGCGACACCCTGGTGAACCGCA
TCGAGCTGAAGGGCATCGACTTCAAGGAGGACGGCAACATCCTGGGGCACAAGCTGGAGTACAACTACAA
CAGCCACAACGTCTATATCATGGCCGACAAGCAGAAGAACGGCATCAAGGTGAACTTCAAGATCCGCCAC
AACATCGAGGACGGCAGCGTGCAGCTCGCCGACCACTACCAGCAGAACACCCCCATCGGCGACGGCCCCG
TGCTGCTGCCCGACAACCACTACCTGAGCACCCAGTCCGCCCTGAGCAAAGACCCCAACGAGAAGCGCGA
TCACATGGTCCTGCTGGAGTTCGTGACCGCCGCCGGGATCACTCTCGGCATGGACGAGCTGTACAAGTAA
ACGCGTTACGTAAAGCTTGTCGATAATCAACCTCTGGATTACAAAATTTGTGAAAGATTGACTGGTATTC
TTAACTATGTTGCTCCTTTTACGCTATGTGGATACGCTGCTTTAATGCCTTTGTATCATGCTATTGCTTC
CCGTATGGCTTTCATTTTCTCCTCCTTGTATAAATCCTGGTTGCTGTCTCTTTATGAGGAGTTGTGGCCC
GTTGTCAGGCAACGTGGCGTGGTGTGCACTGTGTTTGCTGACGCAACCCCCACTGGTTGGGGCATTGCCA
CCACCTGTCAGCTCCTTTCCGGGACTTTCGCTTTCCCCCTCCCTATTGCCACGGCGGAACTCATCGCCGC
CTGCCTTGCCCGCTGCTGGACAGGGGCTCGGCTGTTGGGCACTGACAATTCCGTGGTGTTGTCGGGGAAA
TCATCGTCCTTTCCTTGGCTGCTCGCCTATGTTGCCACCTGGATTCTGCGCGGGACGTCCTTCTGCTACG
TCCCTTCGGCCCTCAATCCAGCGGACCTTCCTTCCCGCGGCCTGCTGCCGGCTCTGCGGCCTCTTCCGCG
TCTTCGCCTTCGCCCTCAGACGAGTCGGATCTCCCTTTGGGCCGCCTCCCCGCATCGACACCGAGCGCTG
CTCGAGGCCTCGACTGTGCCTTCTAGTTGCCAGCCATCTGTTGTTTGCCCCTCCCCCGTGCCTTCCTTGA
CCCTGGAAGGTGCCACTCCCACTGTCCTTTCCTAATAAAATGAGGAAATTGCATCGCATTGTCTGAGTAG
GTGTCATTCTATTCTGGGGGGTGGGGTGGGGCAGGACAGCAAGGGGGAGGATTGGGAAGACAATAGCAGG
CATGCTGGGGACACGTGGGATCCTCTAGAGCCCCATCCTCACTGACTCCGTCCTGGAGTTGGATGAGAGA
TAATGGCCTTACGTTGTGCCAGGGGAGGGTCGGGCTGGATTTAGCAAGATTTACCTTCTCCAAAGAGCGG
TGCTGCAGTGGCACAGCTGCCCACGGAGGTGGGGGGGTCACCGTCCCTGGAGGTGATGAAGAACTGTGGG
GATGTGGCACTGAGGGACATGGCCAGTGGGCACGGTGGGTGGGTTGGGGTTGGTCTTGGGGATCTTGGAG
GGCTTTTCCAGCCTTCATGATTTGACGATTGTATGAACATCTACATGGCAATTCTCCAGCTGCCTGTCCC
AGTCCTACTGACCCAGCTGTATCTCTCCAGGCAAGCTCTTCCACCCCTTCTGCTTGCATCCAGACACCAT
CAAACATGCAGGCTCAGACACAGGGACCAGCAGTGTCTGTGGCCTTTTTGTGCTCCTCTCCATGCTGGGT
TTTAACTTGCTCTTTGTCCTTCTATCCTATCTTCTTATCCTTAAGGCTGTTCTGAACGCTGTGACTTGGA
GAGTGTCCCAGAGCCCTCAACACCTGCATGTCCCACGTCCATGCTGTCCTGCACTTCCTTATCCCCAAGA
TCTGCCTCTCCGTGATGCACTGAATTGGCAAACATGTGTCACCCCAGACCAACAATGTCACAGCAAACTC
CCCCTTGATAGGACAAGGGGGAATGGCTTTACACTGAGACAGGGGAGGTTTGGGTTGGATATGAGGAGGC
AGTTTTTCCCCCAGAGGGTGGTGACGCACTGAACAGGTTGCCCAAGGAGGCTGTGGATGCCCCATCCCTG
CAGGCATTCAAGGCCAGGCTGGATGTGGCTCTGGGCAGCCTGGGCTGCTGGTTGATGACCCTGCACATAG
CAGGGGGTTGGATCTGGATGAGCACTGTGCTCCTTTGCAACCCAGGCCGTTCTATGATTCTGTCATTCTA
AATCTCTCTTTCAGCCTAAAGCTTTTTCCCCGTATCCCCCCAGGTGTCTGCAGGCTCAAAGAGCAGCGAG
AAGCGTTCAGAGGAAAGCGATCCCGTGCCACCTTCCCCGTGCCCGGGCTGTCCCCGCACGCTGCCGGCTC
GGGGATGCGGGGGGAGCGCCGGACCGGAGCGGAGCCCCGGGCGGCTCGCTGCTGCCCCCTAGCGGGGGAG
GGACGTAATTACATCCCTGGGGGCTTTGGGGGGGGGCTGTCCCTCTAGAGCCCCATCCTCACTGACTCCG
TCCTGGAGTTGGATGAGAGATAATGGCCTTACGTTGTGCCAGGGGAGGGTCGGGCTGGATTTAGCAAGAT
TTACCTTCTCCAAAGAGCGGTGCTGCAGTGGCACAGCTGCCCACGGAGGTGGGGGGGTCACCGTCCCTGG
AGGTGATGAAGAACTGTGGGGATGTGGCACTGAGGGACATGGCCAGTGGGCACGGTGGGTGGGTTGGGGT
TGGTCTTGGGGATCTTGGAGGGCTTTTCCAGCCTTCATGATTTGACGATTGTATGAACATCTACATGGCA
ATTCTCCAGCTGCCTGTCCCAGTCCTACTGACCCAGCTGTATCTCTCCAGGCAAGCTCTTCCACCCCTTC
TGCTTGCATCCAGACACCATCAAACATGCAGGCTCAGACACAGGGACCAGCAGTGTCTGTGGCCTTTTTG
TGCTCCTCTCCATGCTGGGTTTTAACTTGCTCTTTGTCCTTCTATCCTATCTTCTTATCCTTAAGGCTGT
TCTGAACGCTGTGACTTGGAGAGTGTCCCAGAGCCCTCAACACCTGCATGTCCCACGTCCATGCTGTCCT
GCACTTCCTTATCCCCAAGATCTGCCTCTCCGTGATGCACTGAATTGGCAAACATGTGTCACCCCAGACC
AACAATGTCACAGCAAACTCCCCCTTGATAGGACAAGGGGGAATGGCTTTACACTGAGACAGGGGAGGTT
TGGGTTGGATATGAGGAGGCAGTTTTTCCCCCAGAGGGTGGTGACGCACTGAACAGGTTGCCCAAGGAGG
CTGTGGATGCCCCATCCCTGCAGGCATTCAAGGCCAGGCTGGATGTGGCTCTGGGCAGCCTGGGCTGCTG
GTTGATGACCCTGCACATAGCAGGGGGTTGGATCTGGATGAGCACTGTGCTCCTTTGCAACCCAGGCCGT
TCTATGATTCTGTCATTCTAAATCTCTCTTTCAGCCTAAAGCTTTTTCCCCGTATCCCCCCAGGTGTCTG
CAGGCTCAAAGAGCAGCGAGAAGCGTTCAGAGGAAAGCGATCCCGTGCCACCTTCCCCGTGCCCGGGCTG
TCCCCGCACGCTGCCGGCTCGGGGATGCGGGGGGAGCGCCGGACCGGAGCGGAGCCCCGGGCGGCTCGCT
GCTGCCCCCTAGCGGGGGAGGGACGTAATTACATCCCTGGGGGCTTTGGGGGGGGGCTGTCCCTCTAGAG
TCGACGGCGCGCCCTGCAGGAATCTAGTTATTAATAGTAATCAATTACGGGGTCATTAGTTCATAGCCCA
TATATGGAGTTCCGCGTTACATAACTTACGGTAAATGGCCCGCCTGGCTGACCGCCCAACGACCCCCGCC
CATTGACGTCAATAATGACGTATGTTCCCATAGTAACGCCAATAGGGACTTTCCATTGACGTCAATGGGT
GGAGTATTTACGGTAAACTGCCCACTTGGCAGTACATCAAGTGTATCATATGCCAAGTACGCCCCCTATT
GACGTCAATGACGGTAAATGGCCCGCCTGGCATTATGCCCAGTACATGACCTTATGGGACTTTCCTACTT
GGCAGTACATCTACGTATTAGTCATCGCTATTACCATGGTCGAGGTGAGCCCCACGTTCTGCTTCACTCT
CCCCATCTCCCCCCCCTCCCCACCCCCAATTTTGTATTTATTTATTTTTTAATTATTTTGTGCAGCGATG
GGGGCGGGGGGGGGGGGGGGGCGCGCGCCRGGSGGGGSGGGGSGGGGCGRGGGGSGGGGCGGGGCGAGGC
GGAGAGGTGCGGCGGCAGCCAATCAGAGCGGCGCGCTCCGAAAGTTTCCTTTTATGGCGAGGCGGCGGCG
GCGGCGGCCCTATAAAAAGCGAAGCGCGCGGCGGGCGGGAGTCGCTGCGCGCTGCCTTCGCCCCGTGCCC
CGCTCCGCCGCCGCCTCGCGCCGCCCGCCCCGGCTCTGACTGACCGCGTTACTCCCACAGGTGAGCGGGC
GGGACGGCCCTTCTCCTCCGGGCTGTAATTAGCGCTTGGTTTAATGACGGCTTGTTTCTTTTCTGTGGCT
GCGTGAAAGCCTTGAGGGGCTCCGGGAGGGCCCTTTGTGCGGGGGGAGCGGCTCGGGGGGTGCGTGCGTG
TGTGTGTGCGTGGGGAGCGCCGCGTGCGGCTCCGCGCTGCCCGGCGGCTGTGAGCGCTGCGGGCGCGGCG
CGGGGCTTTGTGCGCTCCGCAGTGTGCGCGAGGGGAGCGCGGCCGGGGGCGGTGCCCCGCGGTGCGGGGG
GGGCTGCGAGGGGAACAAAGGCTGCGTGCGGGGTGTGTGCGTGGGGGGGTGAGCAGGGGGTGTGGGCGCG
TCGGTCGGGCTGCAACCCCCCCTGCACCCCCCTCCCCGAGTTGCTGAGCACGGCCCGGCTTCGGGTGCGG
GGCTCCGTACGGGGCGTGGCGCGGGGCTCGCCGTGCCGGGCGGGGGGTGGCGGCAGGTGGGGGTGCCGGG
CGGGGCGGGGCCGCCTCGGGCCGGGGAGGGCTCGGGGGAGGGGCGCGGCGGCCCCCGGAGCGCCGGCGGC
TGTCGAGGCGCGGCGAGCCGCAGCCATTGCCTTTTATGGTAATCGTGCGAGAGGGCGCAGGGACTTCCTT
TGTCCCAAATCTGTGCGGAGCCGAAATCTGGGAGGCGCCGCCGCACCCCCTCTAGCGGGCGCGGGGCGAA
GCGGTGCGGCGCCGGCAGGAAGGAAATGGGCGGGGAGGGCCTTCGTGCGTCGCCGCGCCGCCGTCCCCTT
CTCCCTCTCCAGCCTCGGGGCTGTCCGCGGGGGGACGGCTGCCTTCGGGGGGGACGGGGCAGGGCGGGGT
TCGGCTTCTGGCGTGTGACCGGCGGCTCTAGAGCCTCTGCTAACCATGTTCATGCCTTCTTCTTTTTCCT
ACAGCTCCTGGGCAACGTGCTGGTTATTGTGCTGTCTCATCATTTTGGCAAAGAATTGATTTGATACCGC
GGGCCCCGCGTGGACGGTACCATAACTTCGTATAAAGTATCCTATACGAAGTTATCCATGGCTAGCGGCA
GCCTCGGAGTTTGAATAGATAGAATAAAATATCTTTATTTTCATTCCATCTGTGTGTTGGTTTTTTGTGT
GAGATCTACGGGTGGCATCCCTGTGACCCCTCCCCAGTGCCTCTCCTGGCCCTGGAAGTTGCCACTCCAG
TGCCCACCAGCCTTGTCCTAATAAAATTAAGTTGCATCATTTTGTCTGACTAGGTGTCCTTCTATAATAT
TATGGGGTGGAGGGGGGTGGTATGGAGCAAGGGGCAAGTTGGGAAGACAACCTGTAGGGCCTGCGGGGTC
TATTGGGAACCAAGCTGGAGTGCAGTGGCACAATCTTGGCTCACTGCAATCTCCGCCTCCTGGGTTCAAG
CGATTCTCCTGCCTCAGGCTCCCGAGTTGTTGGGATTCCAGGCATGCATGACCAGGCTCAGCTAATTTTT
GTTTTTTTGGTAGAGACGGGGTTTCACCATATTGGCCAGGCTGGTCTCCAACTCCTAATCTCAGGTGATC
TACCCACCTTGGCCTCCCAAATTGCTGGGATTACAGGCGTGAACCACTGCTCCCTTCCCTGTCCTTCTGC
CTCAGCTAATTGAGTAGGGGGGAGGCTAACTGAAACACGGAAGGAGACAATACCGGAAGGAACCCGCGCT
ATGACGGCAATAAAAAGACAGAATAAAACGCACGGGTGTTGGGTCGTTTGTTCATAAACGCGGGGTTCGG
TCCCAGGGCTGGCACTCTGTCGATACCCCACCGAGACCCCATTGGGGCCAATACGCCCGCGTTTCTTCCT
TTTCCCCACCCCACCCCCCAAGTTCGGGTGAAGGCCCAGGGCTCGCAGCCAACGTCGGGGCGGCAGGCCT
CGCGAGGGTTTCTAGAATAACTTCGTATAAAGTATCCTATACGAAGTTATACGCGTACTAGCGCCACCAT
GGTGAGCAAGGGCGAGGAGGTCATCAAAGAGTTCATGCGCTTCAAGGTGCGCATGGAGGGCTCCATGAAC
GGCCACGAGTTCGAGATCGAGGGCGAGGGCGAGGGCCGCCCCTACGAGGGCACCCAGACCGCCAAGCTGA
AGGTGACCAAGGGCGGCCCCCTGCCCTTCGCCTGGGACATCCTGTCCCCCCAGTTCATGTACGGCTCCAA
GGCGTACGTGAAGCACCCCGCCGACATCCCCGATTACAAGAAGCTGTCCTTCCCCGAGGGCTTCAAGTGG
GAGCGCGTGATGAACTTCGAGGACGGCGGTCTGGTGACCGTGACCCAGGACTCCTCCCTGCAGGACGGCA
CGCTGATCTACAAGGTGAAGATGCGCGGCACCAACTTCCCCCCCGACGGCCCCGTAATGCAGAAGAAGAC
CATGGGCTGGGAGGCCTCCACCGAGCGCCTGTACCCCCGCGACGGCGTGCTGAAGGGCGAGATCCACCAG
GCCCTGAAGCTGAAGGACGGCGGCCACTACCTGGTGGAGTTCAAGACCATCTACATGGCCAAGAAGCCCG
TGCAACTGCCCGGCTACTACTACGTGGACACCAAGCTGGACATCACCTCCCACAACGAGGACTACACCAT
CGTGGAACAGTACGAGCGCTCCGAGGGCCGCCACCACCTGTTCCTGGGGCATGGTACCGGCAGCACCGGC
AGCGGCAGCTCCGGCACCGCCTCCTCCGAGGACAACAACATGGCCGTGATTAAGGAGTTTATGAGGTTTA
AAGTCAGGATGGAGGGCAGCATGAACGGGCACGAGTTTGAGATTGAAGGAGAGGGGGAAGGGAGGCCCTA
TGAGGGCACCCAGACAGCAAAGCTGAAAGTGACAAAGGGCGGCCCTCTGCCATTCGCATGGGACATCCTG
TCTCCTCAGTTTATGTATGGAAGTAAAGCCTACGTGAAACACCCTGCTGACATTCCAGATTACAAGAAAC
TGAGCTTCCCAGAGGGGTTTAAGTGGGAAAGAGTGATGAACTTCGAAGACGGGGGCCTGGTGACTGTCAC
CCAGGACAGCTCTCTGCAGGACGGCACTCTGATCTATAAGGTGAAAATGCGCGGCACCAATTTTCCCCCT
GATGGCCCAGTCATGCAGAAGAAGACAATGGGCTGGGAGGCTTCAACAGAAAGGCTGTACCCCAGAGACG
GCGTGCTGAAGGGAGAGATCCACCAGGCACTGAAGCTGAAAGATGGAGGGCATTATCTGGTCGAATTCAA
AACCATCTACATGGCCAAGAAACCCGTGCAGCTGCCTGGCTACTATTACGTCGACACAAAGCTGGATATT
ACTAGCCATAACGAAGACTACACCATTGTGGAGCAGTATGAGCGGAGCGAGGGGAGGCACCATCTGTTTC
TGTACGGCATGGACGAGCTGTACAAGGGAAGCGGAGCTACTAACTTCAGCCTGCTGAAGCAGGCTGGAGA
CGTGGAGGAGAACCCTGGACCTATGTCTAGACTGGACAAGAGCAAAGTCATAAACTCTGCTCTGGAATTA
CTCAATGAAGTCGGTATCGAAGGCCTGACGACAAGGAAACTCGCTCAAAAGCTGGGAGTTGAGCAGCCTA
CCCTGTACTGGCACGTGAAGAACAAGCGGGCCCTGCTCGATGCCCTGGCAATCGAGATGCTGGACAGGCA
TCATACCCACTTCTGCCCCCTGGAAGGCGAGTCATGGCAAGACTTTCTGCGGAACAACGCCAAGTCATTC
CGCTGTGCTCTCCTCTCACATCGCGACGGGGCTAAAGTGCATCTCGGCACCCGCCCAACAGAGAAACAGT
ACGAAACCCTGGAAAATCAGCTCGCGTTCCTGTGTCAGCAAGGCTTCTCCCTGGAGAACGCACTGTACGC
TCTGTCCGCCGTGGGCCACTTTACACTGGGCTGCGTATTGGAGGATCAGGAGCATCAAGTAGCAAAAGAG
GAAAGAGAGACACCTACCACCGATTCTATGCCCCCACTTCTGAGACAAGCAATTGAGCTGTTCGACCATC
AGGGAGCCGAACCTGCCTTCCTTTTCGGCCTGGAACTAATCATATGTGGCCTGGAGAAACAGCTAAAGTG
CGAAAGCGGCGGGCCGGCCGACGCCCTTGACGATTTTGACTTAGACATGCTCCCAGCCGATGCCCTTGAC
GACTTTGACCTTGATATGCTGCCTGCTGACGCTCTTGACGATTTTGACCTTGACATGCTCCCCGGGTAAC
TAAGTAAGGATCAAATGGCGCGTTACGTAAAGCTTGTCGATAATCAACCTCTGGATTACAAAATTTGTGA
AAGATTGACTGGTATTCTTAACTATGTTGCTCCTTTTACGCTATGTGGATACGCTGCTTTAATGCCTTTG
TATCATGCTATTGCTTCCCGTATGGCTTTCATTTTCTCCTCCTTGTATAAATCCTGGTTGCTGTCTCTTT
ATGAGGAGTTGTGGCCCGTTGTCAGGCAACGTGGCGTGGTGTGCACTGTGTTTGCTGACGCAACCCCCAC
TGGTTGGGGCATTGCCACCACCTGTCAGCTCCTTTCCGGGACTTTCGCTTTCCCCCTCCCTATTGCCACG
GCGGAACTCATCGCCGCCTGCCTTGCCCGCTGCTGGACAGGGGCTCGGCTGTTGGGCACTGACAATTCCG
TGGTGTTGTCGGGGAAATCATCGTCCTTTCCTTGGCTGCTCGCCTATGTTGCCACCTGGATTCTGCGCGG
GACGTCCTTCTGCTACGTCCCTTCGGCCCTCAATCCAGCGGACCTTCCTTCCCGCGGCCTGCTGCCGGCT
CTGCGGCCTCTTCCGCGTCTTCGCCTTCGCCCTCAGACGAGTCGGATCTCCCTTTGGGCCGCCTCCCCGC
ATCGACACCGAGCGCTGCTCGAGGCCTCGACTGTGCCTTCTAGTTGCCAGCCATCTGTTGTTTGCCCCTC
CCCCGTGCCTTCCTTGACCCTGGAAGGTGCCACTCCCACTGTCCTTTCCTAATAAAATGAGGAAATTGCA
TCGCATTGTCTGAGTAGGTGTCATTCTATTCTGGGGGGTGGGGTGGGGCAGGACAGCAAGGGGGAGGATT
GGGAAGACAATAGCAGGCATGCTGGGGACACGTGGGATCCGGTGCCAGGGCGTGCCCTTGGGCTCCCCGG
GCGCGTTTGGGCGGCCGCATCGAATTCTACCGGGTAGGGGAGGCGCTTTTCCCAAGGCAGTCTGGAGCAT
GCGCTTTAGCAGCCCCGCTGGGCACTTGGCGCTACACAAGTGGCCTCTGGCCTCGCACACATTCCACATC
CACCGGTAGGCGCCAACCGGCTCCGTTCTTTGGTGGCCCCTTCGCGCCACCTTCTACTCCTCCCCTAGTC
AGGAAGTTCCCCCCCGCCCCGCAGCTCGCGTCGTGCAGGACGTGACAAATGGAAGTAGCACGTCTCACTA
GTCTCGTGCAGATGGACAGCACCGCTGAGCAATGGAAGCGGGTAGGCCTTTGGGGCAGCGGCCAATAGCA
GCTTTGCTCCTTCGCTTTCTGGGCTCAGAGGCTGGGAAGGGGTGGGTCCGGGGGCGGGCTCAGGGGCGGG
CTCAGGGGCGGGGCGGGCGCCCGAAGGTCCTCCGGAGGCCCGGCATTCTGCACGCTTCAAAAGCGCACGT
CTGCCGCGCTGTTCTCCTCTTCCTCATCTCCGGGCCTTTCGACCTGCAATCGCCGCTAGCCGCCACCATG
AAAAAGCCTGAACTCACCGCGACGTCTGTCGAGAAGTTTCTGATCGAAAAGTTCGACAGCGTCTCCGACC
TGATGCAGCTCTCGGAGGGCGAAGAATCTCGTGCTTTCAGCTTCGATGTAGGAGGGCGTGGATATGTCCT
GCGGGTAAATAGCTGCGCCGATGGTTTCTACAAAGATCGTTATGTTTATCGGCACTTTGCATCGGCCGCG
CTCCCGATTCCGGAAGTGCTTGACATTGGGGAATTCAGCGAGAGCCTGACCTATTGCATCTCCCGCCGTG
CACAGGGTGTCACGTTGCAAGACCTGCCTGAAACCGAACTGCCCGCTGTTCTGCAGCCGGTCGCGGAGGC
CATGGATGCGATCGCTGCGGCCGATCTTAGCCAGACGAGCGGGTTCGGCCCATTCGGACCGCAAGGAATC
GGTCAATACACTACATGGCGTGATTTCATATGCGCGATTGCTGATCCCCATGTGTATCACTGGCAAACTG
TGATGGACGACACCGTCAGTGTAAGTGCTAGCCCCTAGGCCTGAATCGAAGTTCCTATTCTTCAAAAGGT
ATAGGAACTTCGAGCTCGTCGACTGCAGAGGCCTGCATGCAAGCTTGGCGTAATCATGGTCATAGCTGTT
TCCTGTGTGAAATTGTTATCCGCTCACAATTCCACACAACATACGAGCCGGAAGCATAAAGTGTAAAGCC
TGGGGTGCCTAATGAGTGAGCTAACTCACATTAATTGCGTTGCGCTCACTGCCCGCTTTCCAGTCGGGAA
ACCTGTCGTGCCAGCTGCATTAATGAATCGGCCAACGCGCGGGGAGAGGCGGTTTGCGTATTGGGCGCTC
TTCCGCTTCCTCGCTCACTGACTCGCTGCGCTCGGTCGTTCGGCTGCGGCGAGCGGTATCAGCTCACTCA
AAGGCGGTAATACGGTTATCCACAGAATCAGGGGATAACGCAGGAAAGAACATGTGAGCAAAAGGCCAGC
AAAAGGCCAGGAACCGTAAAAAGGCCGCGTTGCTGGCGTTTTTCCATAGGCTCCGCCCCCCTGACGAGCA
TCACAAAAATCGACGCTCAAGTCAGAGGTGGCGAAACCCGACAGGACTATAAAGATACCAGGCGTTTCCC
CCTGGAAGCTCCCTCGTGCGCTCTCCTGTTCCGACCCTGCCGCTTACCGGATACCTGTCCGCCTTTCTCC
CTTCGGGAAGCGTGGCGCTTTCTCATAGCTCACGCTGTAGGTATCTCAGTTCGGTGTAGGTCGTTCGCTC
CAAGCTGGGCTGTGTGCACGAACCCCCCGTTCAGCCCGACCGCTGCGCCTTATCCGGTAACTATCGTCTT
GAGTCCAACCCGGTAAGACACGACTTATCGCCACTGGCAGCAGCCACTGGTAACAGGATTAGCAGAGCGA
GGTATGTAGGCGGTGCTACAGAGTTCTTGAAGTGGTGGCCTAACTACGGCTACACTAGAAGAACAGTATT
TGGTATCTGCGCTCTGCTGAAGCCAGTTACCTTCGGAAAAAGAGTTGGTAGCTCTTGATCCGGCAAACAA
ACCACCGCTGGTAGCGGTGGTTTTTTTGTTTGCAAGCAGCAGATTACGCGCAGAAAAAAAGGATCTCAAG
AAGATCCTTTGATCTTTTCTACGGGGTCTGACGCTCAGTGGAACGAAAACTCACGTTAAGGGATTTTGGT
CATGAGATTATCAAAAAGGATCTTCACCTAGATCCTTTTAAATTAAAAATGAAGTTTTAAATCAATCTAA
AGTATATATGAGTAAACTTGGTCTGACAGTTACCAATGCTTAATCAGTGAGGCACCTATCTCAGCGATCT
GTCTATTTCGTTCATCCATAGTTGCCTGACTCCCCGTCGTGTAGATAACTACGATACGGGAGGGCTTACC
ATCTGGCCCCAGTGCTGCAATGATACCGCGAGACCCACGCTCACCGGCTCCAGATTTATCAGCAATAAAC
CAGCCAGCCGGAAGGGCCGAGCGCAGAAGTGGTCCTGCAACTTTATCCGCCTCCATCCAGTCTATTAATT
GTTGCCGGGAAGCTAGAGTAAGTAGTTCGCCAGTTAATAGTTTGCGCAACGTTGTTGCCATTGCTACAGG
CATCGTGGTGTCACGCTCGTCGTTTGGTATGGCTTCATTCAGCTCCGGTTCCCAACGATCAAGGCGAGTT
ACATGATCCCCCATGTTGTGCAAAAAAGCGGTTAGCTCCTTCGGTCCTCCGATCGTTGTCAGAAGTAAGT
TGGCCGCAGTGTTATCACTCATGGTTATGGCAGCACTGCATAATTCTCTTACTGTCATGCCATCCGTAAG
ATGCTTTTCTGTGACTGGTGAGTACTCAACCAAGTCATTCTGAGAATAGTGTATGCGGCGACCGAGTTGC
TCTTGCCCGGCGTCAATACGGGATAATACCGCGCCACATAGCAGAACTTTAAAAGTGCTCATCATTGGAA
AACGTTCTTCGGGGCGAAAACTCTCAAGGATCTTACCGCTGTTGAGATCCAGTTCGATGTAACCCACTCG
TGCACCCAACTGATCTTCAGCATCTTTTACTTTCACCAGCGTTTCTGGGTGAGCAAAAACAGGAAGGCAA
AATGCCGCAAAAAAGGGAATAAGGGCGACACGGAAATGTTGAATACTCATACTCTTCCTTTTTCAATATT
ATTGAAGCATTTATCAGGGTTATTGTCTCATGAGCGGATACATATTTGAATGTATTTAGAAAAATAAACA
AATAGGGGTTCCGCGCACATTTCCCCGAAAAGTGCCACCTGACGTCTAAGAAACCATTATTATCATGACA
TTAACCTATAAAAATAGGCGTATCACGAGGCCCTTTCGTC
